>Addgene plasmid #77160 | DOLK gRNA (BRDN0001148629) | addgene full sequence | sequence record 187232 | Addgene Assembled Sequence
CCCGGGTGCAAAGATGGATAAAGTTTTAAACAGAGAGGAATCTTTGCAGCTAATGGACCTTCTAGGTCTT
GAAAGGAGTGGGAATTGGCTCCGGTGCCCGTCAGTGGGCAGAGCGCACATCGCCCACAGTCCCCGAGAAG
TTGGGGGGAGGGGTCGGCAATTGATCCGGTGCCTAGAGAAGGTGGCGCGGGGTAAACTGGGAAAGTGATG
TCGTGTACTGGCTCCGCCTTTTTCCCGAGGGTGGGGGAGAACCGTATATAAGTGCAGTAGTCGCCGTGAA
CGTTCTTTTTCGCAACGGGTTTGCCGCCAGAACACAGGTAAGTGCCGTGTGTGGTTCCCGCGGGCCTGGC
CTCTTTACGGGTTATGGCCCTTGCGTGCCTTGAATTACTTCCACCTGGCTGCAGTACGTGATTCTTGATC
CCGAGCTTCGGGTTGGAAGTGGGTGGGAGAGTTCGAGGCCTTGCGCTTAAGGAGCCCCTTCGCCTCGTGC
TTGAGTTGAGGCCTGGCCTGGGCGCTGGGGCCGCCGCGTGCGAATCTGGTGGCACCTTCGCGCCTGTCTC
GCTGCTTTCGATAAGTCTCTAGCCATTTAAAATTTTTGATGACCTGCTGCGACGCTTTTTTTCTGGCAAG
ATAGTCTTGTAAATGCGGGCCAAGATCTGCACACTGGTATTTCGGTTTTTGGGGCCGCGGGCGGCGACGG
GGCCCGTGCGTCCCAGCGCACATGTTCGGCGAGGCGGGGCCTGCGAGCGCGGCCACCGAGAATCGGACGG
GGGTAGTCTCAAGCTGGCCGGCCTGCTCTGGTGCCTGGCCTCGCGCCGCCGTGTATCGCCCCGCCCTGGG
CGGCAAGGCTGGCCCGGTCGGCACCAGTTGCGTGAGCGGAAAGATGGCCGCTTCCCGGCCCTGCTGCAGG
GAGCTCAAAATGGAGGACGCGGCGCTCGGGAGAGCGGGCGGGTGAGTCACCCACACAAAGGAAAAGGGCC
TTTCCGTCCTCAGCCGTCGCTTCATGTGACTCCACGGAGTACCGGGCGCCGTCCAGGCACCTCGATTAGT
TCTCGAGCTTTTGGAGTACGTCGTCTTTAGGTTGGGGGGAGGGGTTTTATGCGATGGAGTTTCCCCACAC
TGAGTGGGTGGAGACTGAAGTTAGGCCAGCTTGGCACTTGATGTAATTCTCCTTGGAATTTGCCCTTTTT
GAGTTTGGATCTTGGTTCATTCTCAAGCCTCAGACAGTGGTTCAAAGTTTTTTTCTTCCATTTCAGGTGT
CGTGACGTACGGCCACCATGACCGAGTACAAGCCCACGGTGCGCCTCGCCACCCGCGACGACGTCCCCAG
GGCCGTACGCACCCTCGCCGCCGCGTTCGCCGACTACCCCGCCACGCGCCACACCGTCGATCCGGACCGC
CACATCGAGCGGGTCACCGAGCTGCAAGAACTCTTCCTCACGCGCGTCGGGCTCGACATCGGCAAGGTGT
GGGTCGCGGACGACGGCGCCGCCGTGGCGGTCTGGACCACGCCGGAGAGCGTCGAAGCGGGGGCGGTGTT
CGCCGAGATCGGCCCGCGCATGGCCGAGTTGAGCGGTTCCCGGCTGGCCGCGCAGCAACAGATGGAAGGC
CTCCTGGCGCCGCACCGGCCCAAGGAGCCCGCGTGGTTCCTGGCCACCGTCGGAGTCTCGCCCGACCACC
AGGGCAAGGGTCTGGGCAGCGCCGTCGTGCTCCCCGGAGTGGAGGCGGCCGAGCGCGCCGGGGTGCCCGC
CTTCCTGGAGACCTCCGCGCCCCGCAACCTCCCCTTCTACGAGCGGCTCGGCTTCACCGTCACCGCCGAC
GTCGAGGTGCCCGAAGGACCGCGCACCTGGTGCATGACCCGCAAGCCCGGTGCCTGAACGCGTTAAGTCG
ACAATCAACCTCTGGATTACAAAATTTGTGAAAGATTGACTGGTATTCTTAACTATGTTGCTCCTTTTAC
GCTATGTGGATACGCTGCTTTAATGCCTTTGTATCATGCTATTGCTTCCCGTATGGCTTTCATTTTCTCC
TCCTTGTATAAATCCTGGTTGCTGTCTCTTTATGAGGAGTTGTGGCCCGTTGTCAGGCAACGTGGCGTGG
TGTGCACTGTGTTTGCTGACGCAACCCCCACTGGTTGGGGCATTGCCACCACCTGTCAGCTCCTTTCCGG
GACTTTCGCTTTCCCCCTCCCTATTGCCACGGCGGAACTCATCGCCGCCTGCCTTGCCCGCTGCTGGACA
GGGGCTCGGCTGTTGGGCACTGACAATTCCGTGGTGTTGTCGGGGAAATCATCGTCCTTTCCTTGGCTGC
TCGCCTGTGTTGCCACCTGGATTCTGCGCGGGACGTCCTTCTGCTACGTCCCTTCGGCCCTCAATCCAGC
GGACCTTCCTTCCCGCGGCCTGCTGCCGGCTCTGCGGCCTCTTCCGCGTCTTCGCCTTCGCCCTCAGACG
AGTCGGATCTCCCTTTGGGCCGCCTCCCCGCGTCGACTTTAAGACCAATGACTTACAAGGCAGCTGTAGA
TCTTAGCCACTTTTTAAAAGAAAAGGGGGGACTGGAAGGGCTAATTCACTCCCAACGAAGACAAGATCTG
CTTTTTGCTTGTACTGGGTCTCTCTGGTTAGACCAGATCTGAGCCTGGGAGCTCTCTGGCTAACTAGGGA
ACCCACTGCTTAAGCCTCAATAAAGCTTGCCTTGAGTGCTTCAAGTAGTGTGTGCCCGTCTGTTGTGTGA
CTCTGGTAACTAGAGATCCCTCAGACCCTTTTAGTCAGTGTGGAAAATCTCTAGCAGTACGTATAGTAGT
TCATGTCATCTTATTATTCAGTATTTATAACTTGCAAAGAAATGAATATCAGAGAGTGAGAGGAACTTGT
TTATTGCAGCTTATAATGGTTACAAATAAAGCAATAGCATCACAAATTTCACAAATAAAGCATTTTTTTC
ACTGCATTCTAGTTGTGGTTTGTCCAAACTCATCAATGTATCTTATCATGTCTGGCTCTAGCTATCCCGC
CCCTAACTCCGCCCATCCCGCCCCTAACTCCGCCCAGTTCCGCCCATTCTCCGCCCCATGGCTGACTAAT
TTTTTTTATTTATGCAGAGGCCGAGGCCGCCTCGGCCTCTGAGCTATTCCAGAAGTAGTGAGGAGGCTTT
TTTGGAGGCCTAGGGACGTACCCAATTCGCCCTATAGTGAGTCGTATTACGCGCGCTCACTGGCCGTCGT
TTTACAACGTCGTGACTGGGAAAACCCTGGCGTTACCCAACTTAATCGCCTTGCAGCACATCCCCCTTTC
GCCAGCTGGCGTAATAGCGAAGAGGCCCGCACCGATCGCCCTTCCCAACAGTTGCGCAGCCTGAATGGCG
AATGGG
[124 nt withheld, positions 3367-3490]
C
[91 nt withheld, positions 3492-3582]
A
[49 nt withheld, positions 3584-3632]
CCTTTGACGTTGGAGTCCACGTTCTTT
[37 nt withheld, positions 3660-3696]
ACCCTATCTCGGTCTATTCTTTTGATTTATAAGGGATTTTGCCGATTTCGGCCTATTGGTTAAAAAATGA
GCTGATTTAACAAAAATTTAACGCGAATTTTAACAAAATATTAACGCTTACAATTTAGGTGGCACTTTTC
GGGGAAATGTGCGCGGAACCCCTATTTGTTTATTTTTCTAAATACATTCAAATATGTATCCGCTCATGAG
ACAATAACCCTGATAAATGCTTCAATAATATTGAAAAAGGAAGAGTATGAGTATTCAACATTTCCGTGTC
GCCCTTATTCCCTTTTTTGCGGCATTTTGCCTTCCTGTTTTTGCTCACCCAGAAACGCTGGTGAAAGTAA
AAGATGCTGAAGATCAGTTGGGTGCACGAGTGGGTTACATCGAACTGGATCTCAACAGCGGTAAGATCCT
TGAGAGTTTTCGCCCCGAAGAACGTTTTCCAATGATGAGCACTTTTAAAGTTCTGCTATGTGGCGCGGTA
TTATCCCGTATTGACGCCGGGCAAGAGCAACTCGGTCGCCGCATACACTATTCTCAGAATGACTTGGTTG
AGTACTCACCAGTCACAGAAAAGCATCTTACGGATGGCATGACAGTAAGAGAATTATGCAGTGCTGCCAT
AACCATGAGTGATAACACTGCGGCCAACTTACTTCTGACAACGATCGGAGGACCGAAGGAGCTAACCGCT
TTTTTGCACAACATGGGGGATCATGTAACTCGCCTTGATCGTTGGGAACCGGAGCTGAATGAAGCCATAC
CAAACGACGAGCGTGACACCACGATGCCTGTAGCAATGGCAACAACGTTGCGCAAACTATTAACTGGCGA
ACTACTTACTCTAGCTTCCCGGCAACAATTAATAGACTGGATGGAGGCGGATAAAGTTGCAGGACCACTT
CTGCGCTCGGCCCTTCCGGCTGGCTGGTTTATTGCTGATAAATCTGGAGCCGGTGAGCGTGGGTCTCGCG
GTATCATTGCAGCACTGGGGCCAGATGGTAAGCCCTCCCGTATCGTAGTTATCTACACGACGGGGAGTCA
GGCAACTATGGATGAACGAAATAGACAGATCGCTGAGATAGGTGCCTCACTGATTAAGCATTGGTAACTG
TCAGACCAAGTTTACTCATATATACTTTAGATTGATTTAAAACTTCATTTTTAATTTAAAAGGATCTAGG
TGAAGATCCTTTTTGATAATCTCATGACCAAAATCCCTTAACGTGAGTTTTCGTTCCACTGAGCGTCAGA
CCCCGTAGAAAAGATCAAAGGATCTTCTTGAGATCCTTTTTTTCTGCGCGTAATCTGCTGCTTGCAAACA
AAAAAACCACCGCTACCAGCGGTGGTTTGTTTGCCGGATCAAGAGCTACCAACTCTTTTTCCGAAGGTAA
CTGGCTTCAGCAGAGCGCAGATACCAAATACTGTTCTTCTAGTGTAGCCGTAGTTAGGCCACCACTTCAA
GAACTCTGTAGCACCGCCTACATACCTCGCTCTGCTAATCCTGTTACCAGTGGCTGCTGCCAGTGGCGAT
AAGTCGTGTCTTACCGGGTTGGACTCAAGACGATAGTTACCGGATAAGGCGCAGCGGTCGGGCTGAACGG
GGGGTTCGTGCACACAGCCCAGCTTGGAGCGAACGACCTACACCGAACTGAGATACCTACAGCGTGAGCT
ATGAGAAAGCGCCACGCTTCCCGAAGGGAGAAAGGCGGACAGGTATCCGGTAAGCGGCAGGGTCGGAACA
GGAGAGCGCACGAGGGAGCTTCCAGGGGGAAACGCCTGGTATCTTTATAGTCCTGTCGGGTTTCGCCACC
TCTGACTTGAGCGTCGATTTTTGTGATGCTCGTCAGGGGGGCGGAGCCTATGGAAAAACGCCAGCAACGC
GGCCTTTTTACGGTTCCTGGCCTTTTGCTGGCCTTTTGCTCACATGTTCTTTCCTGCGTTATCCCCTGAT
TCTGTGGATAACCGTATTACCGCCTTTGAGTGAGCTGATACCGCTCGCCGCAGCCGAACGACCGAGCGCA
GCGAGTCAGTGAGCGAGGAAGCGGAAGAGCGCCCAATACGCAAACCGCCTCTCCCCGCGCGTTGGCCGAT
TCATTAATGCAGCTGGCACGACAGGTTTCCCGACTGGAAAGCGGGCAGTGAGCGCAACGCAATTAATGTG
AGTTAGCTCACTCATTAGGCACCCCAGGCTTTACACTTTATGCTTCCGGCTCGTATGTTGTGTGGAATTG
TGAGCGGATAACAATTTCACACAGGAAACAGCTATGACCATGATTACGCCAAGCGCGCAATTAACCCTCA
CTAAAGGGAACAAAAGCTGGAGCTGCAAGCTTAATGTAGTCTTATGCAATACTCTTGTAGTCTTGCAACA
TGGTAACGATGAGTTAGCAACATGCCTTACAAGGAGAGAAAAAGCACCGTGCATGCCGATTGGTGGAAGT
AAGGTGGTACGATCGTGCCTTATTAGGAAGGCAACAGACGGGTCTGACATGGATTGGACGAACCACTGAA
TTGCCGCATTGCAGAGATATTGTATTTAAGTGCCTAGCTCGATACATAAACGGGTCTCTCTGGTTAGACC
AGATCTGAGCCTGGGAGCTCTCTGGCTAACTAGGGAACCCACTGCTTAAGCCTCAATAAAGCTTGCCTTG
AGTGCTTCAAGTAGTGTGTGCCCGTCTGTTGTGTGACTCTGGTAACTAGAGATCCCTCAGACCCTTTTAG
TCAGTGTGGAAAATCTCTAGCAGTGGCGCCCGAACAGGGACTTGAAAGCGAAAGGGAAACCAGAGGAGCT
CTCTCGACGCAGGACTCGGCTTGCTGAAGCGCGCACGGCAAGAGGCGAGGGGCGGCGACTGGTGAGTACG
CCAAAAATTTTGACTAGCGGAGGCTAGAAGGAGAGAGATGGGTGCGAGAGCGTCAGTATTAAGCGGGGGA
GAATTAGATCGCGATGGGAAAAAATTCGGTTAAGGCCAGGGGGAAAGAAAAAATATAAATTAAAACATAT
AGTATGGGCAAGCAGGGAGCTAGAACGATTCGCAGTTAATCCTGGCCTGTTAGAAACATCAGAAGGCTGT
AGACAAATACTGGGACAGCTACAACCATCCCTTCAGACAGGATCAGAAGAACTTAGATCATTATATAATA
CAGTAGCAACCCTCTATTGTGTGCATCAAAGGATAGAGATAAAAGACACCAAGGAAGCTTTAGACAAGAT
AGAGGAAGAGCAAAACAAAAGTAAGACCACCGCACAGCAAGCGGCCGCTGATCTTCAGACCTGGAGGAGG
AGATATGAGGGACAATTGGAGAAGTGAATTATATAAATATAAAGTAGTAAAAATTGAACCATTAGGAGTA
GCACCCACCAAGGCAAAGAGAAGAGTGGTGCAGAGAGAAAAAAGAGCAGTGGGAATAGGAGCTTTGTTCC
TTGGGTTCTTGGGAGCAGCAGGAAGCACTATGGGCGCAGCGTCAATGACGCTGACGGTACAGGCCAGACA
ATTATTGTCTGGTATAGTGCAGCAGCAGAACAATTTGCTGAGGGCTATTGAGGCGCAACAGCATCTGTTG
CAACTCACAGTCTGGGGCATCAAGCAGCTCCAGGCAAGAATCCTGGCTGTGGAAAGATACCTAAAGGATC
AACAGCTCCTGGGGATTTGGGGTTGCTCTGGAAAACTCATTTGCACCACTGCTGTGCCTTGGAATGCTAG
TTGGAGTAATAAATCTCTGGAACAGATTTGGAATCACACGACCTGGATGGAGTGGGACAGAGAAATTAAC
AATTACACAAGCTTAATACACTCCTTAATTGAAGAATCGCAAAACCAGCAAGAAAAGAATGAACAAGAAT
TATTGGAATTAGATAAATGGGCAAGTTTGTGGAATTGGTTTAACATAACAAATTGGCTGTGGTATATAAA
ATTATTCATAATGATAGTAGGAGGCTTGGTAGGTTTAAGAATAGTTTTTGCTGTACTTTCTATAGTGAAT
AGAGTTAGGCAGGGATATTCACCATTATCGTTTCAGACCCACCTCCCAACCCCGAGGGGACCCAGAGAGG
GCCTATTTCCCATGATTCCTTCATATTTGCATATACGATACAAGGCTGTTAGAGAGATAATTAGAATTAA
TTTGACTGTAAACACAAAGATATTAGTACAAAATACGTGACGTAGAAAGTAATAATTTCTTGGGTAGTTT
GCAGTTTTAAAATTATGTTTTAAAATGGACTATCATATGCTTACCGTAACTTGAAAGTATTTCGATTTCT
TGGCTTTATATATCTTGTGGAAAGGACGAAACACCGCCGTATGGGACCGATACTCGGTTTTAGAGCTAGA
AATAGCAAGTTAAAATAAGGCTAGTCCGTTATCAACTTGAAAAAGTGGCACCGAGTCGGTGCTTTTTTAA
GCTTGGCGTAACTAGATCTTGAGACAAATGGCAGTATTCATCCACAATTTTAAAAGAAAAGGGGGGATTG
GGGGGTACAGTGCAGGGGAAAGAATAGTAGACATAATAGCAACAGACATACAAACTAAAGAATTACAAAA
ACAAATTACAAAAATTCAAAATTTTCGGGTTTATTACAGGGACAGCAGAGATCCACTTTGGCGCCGGCTC
GAGGGGG
Features (pLannotate 1.2.2; 29 found; start..end, strand, type, name):
     14..80      +  CDS            small t antigen (fragment): SV40 (simian virus 40) small t antigen
    106..317     +  promoter       EF-1α core promoter: core promoter for human elongation factor EF-1α
    318..1256    +  intron         EF-1α intron A: intron upstream of the start codon of human EF-1α
   1278..1877    +  CDS            PuroR (fragment): puromycin N-acetyltransferase; pac from Streptomyces; confers resistance to puromycin
   1893..2481    +  misc_feature   WPRE: woodchuck hepatitis virus posttranscriptional regulatory element
   2532..2551    +  misc_feature   cPPT/CTS (fragment): central polypurine tract and central termination sequence of HIV-1
   2553..2786    +  LTR            3' LTR (ΔU3): self-inactivating 3' long terminal repeat (LTR) from HIV-1
   2864..2985    +  polyA_signal   SV40 poly(A) signal: SV40 polyadenylation signal
   3025..3160    +  rep_origin     SV40 ori: SV40 origin of replication
   3181..3199    -  promoter       T7 promoter: promoter for bacteriophage T7 RNA polymerase
   3207..3362    +  CDS            lacZα (fragment): LacZα fragment of β-galactosidase; lacZ fragment
   3367..3795    +  rep_origin     f1 ori (sequence partly withheld): f1 bacteriophage origin of replication; arrow indicates direction of (+) strand synthesis
   3848..3952    +  promoter       AmpR promoter: bla
   3953..4813    +  CDS            AmpR: β-lactamase; bla; confers resistance to ampicillin, carbenicillin, and related antibiotics
   4984..5572    +  rep_origin     ori: high-copy-number ColE1/pMB1/pBR322/pUC origin of replication
   5755..5847    +  CDS            lacI (fragment): lac repressor; lacI; The lac repressor binds to the lac operator to inhibit transcription in E. coli. This inhibition can be relieved by adding lactose or isopropyl-β-D-thiogalactopyranoside (IPTG).
   5860..5881    +  protein_bind   CAP binding site: CAP binding activates transcription in the presence of cAMP. E. coli catabolite activator protein
   5896..5926    +  promoter       lac promoter: promoter for the E. coli lac operon
   5934..5950    +  protein_bind   lac operator: The lac repressor binds to the lac operator to inhibit transcription in E. coli. This inhibition can be relieved by adding lactose or isopropyl-β-D-thiogalactopyranoside (IPTG). lac repressor encoded by lacI
   5995..6013    +  promoter       T3 promoter: promoter for bacteriophage T3 RNA polymerase
   6041..6267    +  promoter       RSV promoter: Rous sarcoma virus enhancer/promoter
   6268..6448    +  LTR            5' LTR (truncated): truncated 5' long terminal repeat (LTR) from HIV-1
   6495..6620    +  misc_feature   HIV-1 Ψ: packaging signal of human immunodeficiency virus type 1
   6604..6967    +  CDS            HIV-1 gag (fragment): gag protein from human immunodeficiency virus 1; gag
   7113..7346    +  misc_feature   RRE: The Rev response element (RRE) of HIV-1 allows for Rev-dependent mRNA export from the nucleus to the cytoplasm.
   7723..7749    +  CDS            Rev (fragment): human immunodeficiency virus 1 (HIV-1) Rev protein; rev; enhances nuclear export of unspliced and incompletely spliced viral mRNAs
   7753..7993    +  promoter       U6 promoter: RNA polymerase III promoter for human U6 snRNA
   8023..8098    +  misc_RNA       gRNA scaffold: guide RNA scaffold for the Streptococcus pyogenes CRISPR/Cas9 system
   8154..8271    +  misc_feature   cPPT/CTS: central polypurine tract and central termination sequence of HIV-1
