[The description below was written by a language model from this plasmid's Addgene catalogue record and pLannotate feature annotations shown in this document.]
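Description:
DOLK gRNA (BRDN0001148629) is a third-generation lentiviral guide RNA plasmid built on the lentiGuide-Puro backbone and designed to target human DOLK (also known as DK1, SEC59, TMEM15 or CDG1M), with the guide designed against the reference transcript for that gene. It is maintained in E. coli as a high-copy plasmid through a ColE1/pUC-type origin and ampicillin selection via β-lactamase. The backbone also carries an f1 origin, an SV40 origin and poly(A) signal, and remnants of lac and phage-promoter cloning elements.

The lentiviral transfer cassette begins with an RSV promoter fused to a truncated HIV-1 5' LTR, which makes genomic RNA production Tat-independent. It continues through the Ψ packaging signal with a gag fragment, the Rev response element and a central polypurine tract, and ends in a self-inactivating ΔU3 3' LTR. Within this unit, a human U6 RNA polymerase III promoter drives the DOLK-specific spacer joined to the Streptococcus pyogenes Cas9 guide RNA scaffold. A separate EF-1α core promoter with its intron A drives puromycin N-acetyltransferase, followed by a WPRE to enhance expression, so that transduced mammalian cells can be selected with puromycin.

The plasmid does not encode Cas9. It is meant to be used together with a separate Cas9 vector such as lentiCas9-Blast, or in cells that already express Cas9, to disrupt DOLK by CRISPR. It is one clone from a human kinome guide RNA collection associated with work on optimised sgRNA design for higher on-target activity and fewer off-target effects.
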