Addgene plasmid #77160: DOLK gRNA (BRDN0001148629)
Purpose: 3rd generation lentiviral gRNA plasmid targeting human DOLK
Depositing lab: John Doench & David Root. Depositing organization: Broad Institute. Publication: Optimized sgRNA design to maximize activity and minimize off-target effects of CRISPR-Cas9. Doench JG, Fusi N, Sullender M, Hegde M, Vaimberg EW, Donovan KF, Smith I, Tothova Z, Wilen C, Orchard R, Virgin HW, Listgarten J, Root DE. Nat Biotechnol. 2016 Jan 18. doi: 10.1038/nbt.3437. PubMed 26780180.
Backbone
  Vector backbone: lentiGuide-Puro
  Backbone manufacturer: Zhang Lab (Addgene plasmid # 52963)
  Vector type: Mammalian Expression, Lentiviral, CRISPR
  Selectable markers: Puromycin
Growth in bacteria
  Bacterial resistance: Ampicillin, 100 μg/mL
  Growth temperature: 37°C
  Growth strain: DH5alpha
  Copy number: High Copy
Gene/Insert
  Gene/Insert name: DOLK (alt names: DOLK; NM_014908.3)
  gRNA/shRNA sequence: CCGTATGGGACCGATACTCG
  Species: H. sapiens (human)
  Entrez Gene: DOLK (a.k.a. CDG1M, DK, DK1, SEC59, TMEM15)
  Promoter: hU6
  Cloning method: Unknown
  Sequencing primers: 5′ U6-F; 3′ pS2-R
Terms and licenses: Academic/Nonprofit Terms; Industry Terms: Not Available to Industry
Depositor comments: The gRNA was designed to target the following Genbank reference sequence(s): NM_014908.3. Note that this plasmid does NOT contain Cas9. It should be used in conjunction with lentiCas9-Blast (Addgene #52962) or otherwise with cell lines already expressing Cas9. Browse the full kinome gRNA library at http://www.addgene.org/pooled-library/broadgpp-human-kinome/ or visit http://www.broadinstitute.org/rnai/public/ for detailed protocols and information.
How to cite: DOLK gRNA (BRDN0001148629) was a gift from John Doench & David Root (Addgene plasmid # 77160 ; http://n2t.net/addgene:77160 ; RRID:Addgene_77160)
