>Addgene plasmid #77160 | DOLK gRNA (BRDN0001148629) | depositor partial sequence | sequence record 144620 | Target Sequence
CCGTATGGGACCGATACTCG
