>Addgene plasmid #77160 | DOLK gRNA (BRDN0001148629) | addgene partial sequence | sequence record 187231 | hU6-F
CGTAGAAAGTAATAATTTCTTGGGTAGTTTGCAGTTTTAAAATTATGTTTTAAAATGGACTATCATATGC
TTACCGTAACTTGAAAGTATTTCGATTTCTTGGCTTTATATATCTTGTGGAAAGGACGAAACACCGCCGT
ATGGGACCGATACTCGGTTTTAGAGCTAGAAATAGCAAGTTAAAATAAGGCTAGTCCGTTATCAACTTGA
AAAAGTGGCACCGAGTCGGTGCTTTTTTAAGCTTGGCGTAACTAGATCTTGAGACAAATGGCAGTATTCA
TCCACAATTTTAAAAGAAAAGGGGGGATTGGGGGGTACAGTGCAGGGGAAAGAATAGTAGACATAATAGC
AACAGACATACAAACTAAAGAATTACAAAAACAAATTACAAAAATTCAAAATTTTCGGGTTTATTACAGG
GACAGCAGAGATCCACTTTGGCGCCGGCTCGAGGGGGCCCGGGTGCAAAGATGGATAAAGTTTTAAACAG
AGAGGAATCTTTGCAGCTAATGGACCTTCTAGGTCTTGAAAGGAGTGGGAATTGGCTCCGGTGCCCGTCA
GTGGGCAGAG
